Addgene plasmid #239745: pKG3776_pGEEC583_pShip-hPGK(promoter)-EFS(UTR)-mRuby2-bGH
Purpose: Plasmid expressing mRuby2 from the hPGK canonical promoter with the EFS 5' UTR
Depositing lab: Kate Galloway. Depositing organization: Massachusetts Institute of Technology. Publication: High-resolution profiling reveals coupled transcriptional and translational regulation of transgenes. Peterman EL, Ploessl DS, Love KS, Sanabria V, Daniels RF, Johnstone CP, Godavarti DR, Kabaria SR, Oakes CG, Pai AA, Galloway KE. Nucleic Acids Research, Volume 53, Issue 11, 24 June 2025, gkaf528 10.1093/nar/gkaf528 PubMed 39651241.
Backbone
  Vector backbone: pShip
  Vector type: Synthetic Biology
Growth in bacteria
  Bacterial resistance: Kanamycin, 50 μg/mL
  Growth temperature: 30°C
  Growth strain: NEB Stable
  Copy number: High Copy
Gene/Insert
  Gene/Insert name: mRuby2
  Species: Entacmaea quadricolor
  Cloning method: Golden Gate
Terms and licenses: Academic/Nonprofit Terms; Industry Terms: Not Available to Industry
Depositor comments: Please visit https://doi.org/10.1101/2024.11.26.625483 for bioRxiv preprint.
How to cite: pKG3776_pGEEC583_pShip-hPGK(promoter)-EFS(UTR)-mRuby2-bGH was a gift from Kate Galloway (Addgene plasmid # 239745 ; http://n2t.net/addgene:239745 ; RRID:Addgene_239745)
