[The description below was written by a language model from this plasmid's Addgene catalogue record and pLannotate feature annotations shown in this document.]
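Description:
pKG3776_pGEEC583_pShip-hPGK(promoter)-EFS(UTR)-mRuby2-bGH is a compact (about 3.5 kb) synthetic-biology plasmid built on the pShip backbone by Golden Gate assembly. It carries a single mammalian-type transcription unit for the red fluorescent protein mRuby2. In bacteria it is maintained through a high-copy ColE1/pUC-type origin and selected with kanamycin via an aph(3')-Ia KanR gene. Terminators T1 and T2 from the E. coli rrnB operon flank the region containing the expression cassette, which typically serves to insulate an insert from read-through transcription originating in the backbone. No viral elements, recombinase sites or eukaryotic selection cassette are annotated, so the plasmid appears suited to direct delivery such as transient transfection, although the record does not state the delivery route or target cell type.

The payload is a hybrid regulatory design. A fragment of the human phosphoglycerate kinase 1 (hPGK) promoter drives transcription and is joined directly to a short segment that the annotation matches to the EF-1α core promoter. According to the construct name and stated purpose, this segment supplies the EFS 5' untranslated region rather than acting as a promoter. The mRuby2 coding sequence, derived from Entacmaea quadricolor, follows with no tags annotated, and the transcript is ended by the bovine growth hormone polyadenylation signal.

Pairing the canonical promoter of one gene with the 5' UTR of another lets the transcriptional contribution of the promoter be separated from the effects of the leader sequence, with mRuby2 fluorescence as the readout. This fits the associated study on coupled transcriptional and translational regulation of transgenes, where the plasmid presumably belongs to a set of promoter/UTR swap variants.
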