Features (pLannotate 1.2.2; 8 found; start..end, strand, type, name):
      2..29      +  terminator     rrnB T2 terminator: transcription terminator T2 from the E. coli rrnB gene
    107..556     +  promoter       hPGK promoter (fragment): human phosphoglycerate kinase 1 promoter
    556..580     +  promoter       EF-1α core promoter (fragment): core promoter for human elongation factor EF-1α
    592..1302    +  CDS            mRuby2: mRuby2 is a basic (constitutively fluorescent) red fluorescent protein published in 2012, derived from Entacmaea quadricolor. It has moderate acid sensitivity.
   1317..1541    +  polyA_signal   bGH poly(A) signal: bovine growth hormone polyadenylation signal
   1663..2472    +  CDS            KanR: aminoglycoside phosphotransferase; aph(3')-Ia; confers resistance to kanamycin in bacteria or G418 (Geneticin®) in eukaryotes
   2562..3150    +  rep_origin     ori: high-copy-number ColE1/pMB1/pBR322/pUC origin of replication
   3318..3361    -  terminator     rrnB T1 terminator: Escherichia coli rrnB; transcription terminator T1 from the E. coli rrnB gene
>Addgene plasmid #239745 | pKG3776_pGEEC583_pShip-hPGK(promoter)-EFS(UTR)-mRuby2-bGH | addgene full sequence | sequence record 475949 | Addgene NGS Result
CAGAAGGCCATCCTGACGGATGGCCTTTTTGCGTTTCTACAAACTCTTCCTGTTAGTTAGTTACTTAAGC
TCGGGCCCACCTGCAGTCTACTTACTATAAGGATCCGGGGTTGGGGTTGCGCCTTTTCCAAGGCAGCCCT
GGGTTTGCGCAGGGACGCGGCTGCTCTGGGCGTGGTTCCGGGAAACGCAGCGGCGCCGACCCTGGATCTC
GCACATTCTTCACGTCCGTTCGCAGCGTCACCCGGATCTTCGCCGCTACCCTTGTGGGCCCCCCGGCGAC
GCTTCCTGCTCCGCCCCTAAGTCGGGAAGGTTCCTTGCGGTTCGCGGCGTGCCGGACGTGACAAACGGAA
GCCGCACGTCTCACTAGTACCCTCGCAGACGGACAGCGCCAGGGAGCAATGGCAGCGCGCCGACCGCGAT
GGGCTGTGGCCAATAGCGGCTGCTCAGCAGGGCGCGCCGAGAGCAGCGGCCGGGAAGGGGCGGTGCGGGA
GGCGGGGTGTGGGGCGGTAGTGTGGGCCCTGTTCCTGCCCGCGCGGTGTTCCGCATTCTGCAAGCCAACG
GGTTTGCCGCCAGAACACAGTAATGGCCACCATGGTGTCTAAGGGCGAAGAGCTGATCAAGGAAAATATG
CGTATGAAGGTGGTCATGGAAGGTTCGGTCAACGGCCACCAATTCAAATGCACAGGTGAAGGAGAAGGCA
ATCCGTACATGGGAACTCAAACCATGAGGATCAAAGTCATCGAGGGAGGACCCCTGCCATTTGCCTTTGA
CATTCTTGCCACGTCGTTCATGTATGGCAGCCGTACTTTTATCAAGTACCCGAAAGGCATTCCTGATTTC
TTTAAACAGTCCTTTCCTGAGGGTTTTACTTGGGAAAGAGTTACGAGATACGAAGATGGTGGAGTCGTCA
CCGTCATGCAGGACACCAGCCTTGAGGATGGCTGTCTCGTTTACCACGTCCAAGTCAGAGGGGTAAACTT
TCCCTCCAATGGTCCCGTGATGCAGAAGAAGACCAAGGGTTGGGAGCCTAATACAGAGATGATGTATCCA
GCAGATGGTGGTCTGAGGGGATACACTCATATGGCACTGAAAGTTGATGGTGGTGGCCATCTGTCTTGCT
CTTTCGTAACAACTTACAGGTCAAAAAAGACCGTCGGGAACATCAAGATGCCCGGTATCCATGCCGTTGA
TCACCGCCTGGAAAGGTTAGAGGAAAGTGACAATGAAATGTTCGTAGTACAACGCGAACACGCAGTTGCC
AAGTTCGCCGGGCTTGGTGGTGGGATGGACGAGCTGTACAAGTAACAACGTTGCACCTGTGCCTTCTAGT
TGCCAGCCATCTGTTGTTTGCCCCTCCCCCGTGCCTTCCTTGACCCTGGAAGGTGCCACTCCCACTGTCC
TTTCCTAATAAAATGAGGAAATTGCATCGCATTGTCTGAGTAGGTGTCATTCTATTCTGGGGGGTGGGGT
GGGGCAGGACAGCAAGGGGGAGGATTGGGAAGACAATAGCAGGCATGCTGGGGATGCGGTGGGCTCTATG
GCGCTCGCTGACTGCAGGTGCCCGTGTCTCAAAATCTCTGATGTTACATTGCACAAGATAAAAATATATC
ATCATGAACAATAAAACTGTCTGCTTACATAAACAGTAATACAAGGGGTGTTATGAGCCATATTCAACGG
GAAACGTCGAGGCCGCGATTAAATTCCAACATGGATGCTGATTTATATGGGTATAAATGGGCTCGCGATA
ATGTCGGGCAATCAGGTGCGACAATCTATCGCTTGTATGGGAAGCCCGATGCGCCAGAGTTGTTTCTGAA
ACATGGCAAAGGTAGCGTTGCCAATGATGTTACAGATGAGATGGTCAGACTAAACTGGCTGACGGAATTT
ATGCCTCTTCCGACCATCAAGCATTTTATCCGTACTCCTGGTGATGCATGGTTACTCACCACTGCGATCC
CCGGAAAAACAGCATTCCAGGTATTAGAAGAATATCCTGATTCAGGTGAAAATATTGTTGATGCGCTGGC
AGTGTTCCTGCGCCGGTTGCATTCGATTCCTGTTTGTAATTGTCCTTTTAACAGCGATCGCGTATTTCGT
CTAGCTCAGGCGCAATCACGAATGAATAACGGTTTGGTTGATGCGAGTGATTTTGATGACGAGCGTAATG
GCTGGCCTGTTGAACAAGTCTGGAAAGAAATGCATAAACTTTTGCCATTCTCACCGGATTCAGTCGTCAC
TCATGGTGATTTCTCACTTGATAACCTTATTTTTGACGAGGGGAAATTAATAGGTTGTATTGATGTTGGA
CGAGTCGGAATCGCAGACCGATACCAGGATCTTGCCATCCTATGGAACTGCCTCGGTGAGTTTTCTCCTT
CATTACAGAAACGGCTTTTTCAAAAATATGGTATTGATAATCCTGATATGAATAAATTGCAGTTTCATTT
GATGCTCGATGAGTTTTTCTAATCAGAATTGGTTAATTGGTTGTAACATTATTCAGATTGGGCCCCGTTC
CACTGAGCGTCAGACCCCGTAGAAAAGATCAAAGGATCTTCTTGAGATCCTTTTTTTCTGCGCGTAATCT
GCTGCTTGCAAACAAAAAAACCACCGCTACCAGCGGTGGTTTGTTTGCCGGATCAAGAGCTACCAACTCT
TTTTCCGAAGGTAACTGGCTTCAGCAGAGCGCAGATACCAAATACTGTTCTTCTAGTGTAGCCGTAGTTA
GGCCACCACTTCAAGAACTCTGTAGCACCGCCTACATACCTCGCTCTGCTAATCCTGTTACCAGTGGCTG
CTGCCAGTGGCGATAAGTCGTGTCTTACCGGGTTGGACTCAAGACGATAGTTACCGGATAAGGCGCAGCG
GTCGGGCTGAACGGGGGGTTCGTGCACACAGCCCAGCTTGGAGCGAACGACCTACACCGAACTGAGATAC
CTACAGCGTGAGCTATGAGAAAGCGCCACGCTTCCCGAAGGGAGAAAGGCGGACAGGTATCCGGTAAGCG
GCAGGGTCGGAACAGGAGAGCGCACGAGGGAGCTTCCAGGGGGAAACGCCTGGTATCTTTATAGTCCTGT
CGGGTTTCGCCACCTCTGACTTGAGCGTCGATTTTTGTGATGCTCGTCAGGGGGGCGGAGCCTATGGAAA
AACGCCAGCAACGCGGCCTTTTTACGGTTCCTGGCCTTTTGCTGGCCTTTTGCTCACATGTTCTTTCCTG
CGTTATCCCCTGATTCTGTGGATAACCGTATTACCGCTAGCATGGATCTCGGGGACGTCTAACTACTAAG
CGAGAGTAGGGAACTGCCAGGCATCAAATAAAACGAAAGGCTCAGTCGGAAGACTGGGCCTTTCGTTTTA
TCTGTTGTTTGTCGGTGAACGCTCTCCTGAGTAGGACAAATCCGCCGGGAGCGGATTTGAACGTTGTGAA
GCAACGGCCCGGAGGGTGGCGGGCAGGACGCCCGCCATAAACTGCCAGGCATCAAACTAAG
